>Addgene plasmid #18687 | pRS414 GPD-Sis1 | addgene partial sequence | sequence record 24545 | T7 5'-TAATACGACTCACTATAGGG-3'
CGGCGGCGCAATTAAGCCTTCGAGCGTCCCAAAACCTTCTCAAGCAAGGTTTTCAGTATAATGTTACATG
CGTACACGCGTCTGTACAGAAAAAAAAGAAAAATTTGAAATATAAATAACGTTCTTAATACTAACATAAC
TATAAAAAAATAAATAGGGACCTAGACTTCAGGTTGTCTAACTCCTTCCTTTTCGGTTAGAGCGGATGTG
GGGGGAGGGCGTGAATGTAAGCGTGACATAACTAATTACATGACTCGAGGTCGACGGTATCGATAAGCTT
GATATCGAATTCCTGCAGCCCGGGGGATCCTTAAAAATTTTCATCTATAGCACGTTTTTGAGCGTCGTTT
AGTGATATTGGATAGTCCACTTTATATTTTACAATCAAATTACCTCTCTGAGATGGGTTCTTTGGAGTTG
GCATACCTTGACCAGGATAAGTAGAAGTTTGTGAGGGTTGGACAGGCTGTACTCTCGACAAAGGTAAGGT
TCTGCCATCAATTGTTTGGATAGTTTTTGAAAAACCTAACAATGATTCCTTGAAAGATAGTGGCAGAGTG
TAAATTAGGTCATCACCGTCTCTTTTAAAGTTTGGATGGCTCTTTTCCTGGATGACAAACTGCAAAGTCT
TTCTACGGCCCGTTTTGTGGAATGTAANCCCNNGGCNTCTNGTTTTTNTTNGGCNCCCCCCCCCCCCCCC
GTTTTANTGANGGCATTTGTGTCTTTNCNAGGCCCAGGGGGCCCTTCTCCATTTAATGCTCTTTNCCACA
ACAACTCANAAAC
