[The description below was written by a language model from this plasmid's Addgene catalogue record.]
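Description:
pRS414 GPD-Sis1 is a yeast expression plasmid built on the pRS414 GPD backbone, a shuttle vector of about 5.7 kb that is maintained in both Escherichia coli and Saccharomyces cerevisiae. In bacteria it is selected with ampicillin and is recorded as low copy. In yeast it is selected through the TRP1 auxotrophic marker, which restores growth without tryptophan in trp1 mutant strains. The pRS41x series is generally understood to be centromeric (CEN/ARS), giving stable maintenance at roughly one or a few copies per yeast cell. However, the record includes no feature table, so the replication elements, terminator and other backbone parts are not explicitly documented here.

The payload is the S. cerevisiae SIS1 gene (YNL007C), an insert of roughly 1.06 kb cloned by restriction digestion between SpeI and BamHI sites, both of which remain intact and so should allow the insert to be excised or exchanged. As the vector name indicates, expression is driven by the GPD promoter, the strong constitutive promoter of the yeast glyceraldehyde-3-phosphate dehydrogenase gene, so Sis1 is produced at elevated levels without induction. No epitope tag or fusion partner is recorded. Sis1 is a type II Hsp40 (J-domain) co-chaperone that works with Hsp70 and is known for its role in yeast prion propagation and the handling of amyloid-forming proteins. The associated publication concerns chaperone-dependent amyloid assembly and protection from prion toxicity. This is consistent with the plasmid being used to overexpress Sis1 in yeast and test how raised chaperone levels affect protein aggregation and its toxicity.
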