Addgene plasmid #18687: pRS414 GPD-Sis1
Depositing lab: Susan Lindquist. Depositing organization: Whitehead Institute for Biomedical Research. Publication: Chaperone-dependent amyloid assembly protects cells from prion toxicity. Douglas PM, Treusch S, Ren HY, Halfmann R, Duennwald ML, Lindquist S, Cyr DM. Proc Natl Acad Sci U S A. 2008 May 20. 105(20):7206-11. 10.1073/pnas.0802593105 PubMed 18480252.
Backbone
  Vector backbone: pRS414 GPD
  Backbone size w/o insert (bp): 5665
  Vector type: Yeast Expression
  Selectable markers: TRP1
Growth in bacteria
  Bacterial resistance: Ampicillin, 100 μg/mL
  Growth temperature: 37°C
  Growth strain: DH5alpha
  Copy number: Low Copy
Gene/Insert
  Gene/Insert name: Sis1 (alt names: GPD-Sis1 p414; GPD Sis1)
  Species: S. cerevisiae (budding yeast)
  Insert size (bp): 1058
  Entrez Gene: SIS1 (a.k.a. YNL007C)
  Cloning method: Restriction Enzyme; 5′ cloning site Spe1 (not destroyed); 3′ cloning site BamH1 (not destroyed)
  Sequencing primers: 5′ ATGGTCAAGGAGACAAAAC
Terms and licenses: Academic/Nonprofit Terms; Industry Terms: Not Available to Industry
How to cite: pRS414 GPD-Sis1 was a gift from Susan Lindquist (Addgene plasmid # 18687 ; http://n2t.net/addgene:18687 ; RRID:Addgene_18687)
